>Addgene plasmid #186569 | pSF-p15A-trc- YFP | addgene full sequence | sequence record 386179 | Addgene NGS Result
GCGATCGCGGCTCCCGACATCTTGGACCATTAGCTCCACAGGTATCTTCTTCCCTCTAGTGGTCATAACA
GCAGCTTCAGCTACCTCTCAATTCAAAAAACCCCTCAAGACCCGTTTAGAGGCCCCAAGGGGTTATGCTA
TCAATCGTTGCGTTACACACACAAAAAACCAACACACATCCATCTTCGATGGATAGCGATTTTATTATCT
AACTGCTGATCGAGTGTAGCCAGATCTGATAATAAAATATCTTTATTTTCATTACATCTGTGTGTTGGTT
TTTTGTGTGAATCGAAAGTACTAACATACGCTCTCCATCAAAACAAAACGAAACAAAACAAACTAGCAAA
ATAGGCTGTCCCCAGTGCAAATGCAGGTGCCAGAACATTTCTCTGTCGACGACACCATCGAATGGTGCAA
AACCTTTCGCGGTATGGCATGATAGCGCCCGGAAGAGAGTCAATTCAGGGTGGTGAATGTGAAACCAGTA
ACGTTATACGATGTCGCAGAGTATGCCGGTGTCTCTTATCAGACCGTTTCCCGCGTGGTGAACCAGGCCA
GCCACGTTTCTGCGAAAACGCGGGAAAAAGTGGAAGCGGCGATGGCGGAGCTGAATTACATTCCCAACCG
CGTGGCACAACAACTGGCGGGCAAACAGTCGTTGCTGATTGGCGTTGCCACCTCCAGTCTGGCCCTGCAC
GCGCCGTCGCAAATTGTCGCGGCGATTAAATCTCGCGCCGATCAACTGGGTGCCAGCGTGGTGGTGTCGA
TGGTAGAACGAAGCGGCGTCGAAGCCTGTAAAGCGGCGGTGCACAATCTTCTCGCGCAACGCGTCAGTGG
GCTGATCATTAACTATCCGCTGGATGACCAGGATGCCATTGCTGTGGAAGCTGCCTGCACTAATGTTCCG
GCGTTATTTCTTGATGTCTCTGACCAGACACCCATCAACAGTATTATTTTCTCCCATGAAGACGGTACGC
GACTGGGCGTGGAGCATCTGGTCGCATTGGGTCACCAGCAAATCGCGCTGTTAGCGGGCCCATTAAGTTC
TGTCTCGGCGCGTCTGCGTCTGGCTGGCTGGCATAAATATCTCACTCGCAATCAAATTCAGCCGATAGCG
GAACGGGAAGGCGACTGGAGTGCCATGTCCGGTTTTCAACAAACCATGCAAATGCTGAATGAGGGCATCG
TTCCCACTGCGATGCTGGTTGCCAACGATCAGATGGCGCTGGGCGCAATGCGCGCCATTACCGAGTCCGG
GCTGCGCGTTGGTGCGGATATCTCGGTAGTGGGATACGACGATACCGAAGACAGCTCATGTTATATCCCG
CCGTTAACCACCATCAAACAGGATTTTCGCCTGCTGGGGCAAACCAGCGTGGACCGCTTGCTGCAACTCT
CTCAGGGCCAGGCGGTGAAGGGCAATCAGCTGTTGCCCGTCTCACTGGTGAAAAGAAAAACCACCCTGGC
GCCCAATACGCAAACCGCCTCTCCCCGCGCGTTGGCCGATTCATTAATGCAGCTGGCACGACAGGTTTCC
CGACTGGAAAGCGGGCAGTGAGCGCAACGCAATTAATGTAAGTTAGCGCGAATTGATCTGGTTTGACAGC
TTATCATCGACTGCACGGTGCACCAATGCTTCTGGCGTCAGGCAGCCATCGGAAGCTGTGGTATGGCTGT
GCAGGTCGTAAATCACTGCATAATTCGTGTCGCTCAAGGCGCACTCCCGTTCTGGATAATGTTTTTTGCG
CCGACATCATAACGGTTCTGGCAAATATTCTGAAATGAGCTGTTGACAATTAATCATCCGGCTCGTATAA
TGTGTGGAATTGTGAGCGGATAACAAGAATTCAAAGGAGGTACCCACCATGACGGCACTGACTGAAGGCG
CAAAACTGTTCGAGAAAGAAATCCCATATATCACTGAGCTGGAAGGTGACGTTGAAGGTATGAAGTTTAT
CATCAAGGGTGAAGGCACCGGTGACGCGAGCGTCGGTAAAGTGGATGCTCAGTTCATTTGTACCACGGGC
GACGTTCCGGTTCCGTGGAGCACGCTGGTCACCACGCTGACGTATGGTGCTCAGTGCTTTGCCAAGTATC
CGCGCCACATTGCGGATTTCTTCAAAAGCTGCATGCCGGAAGGTTACGTCCAAGAGCGCACCATCACCTT
TGAGGGTGATGGCGTGTTCAAGACCCGTGCGGAAGTCACCTTTGAAAATGGCAGCGTGTACAACCGTGTA
AAACTGAACGGCCAGGGTTTCAAGAAGGACGGCCACGTGCTGGGCAAAAATCTGGAGTTTAACTTTACCC
CTCATTGTTTGTACATTTGGGGTGACCAAGCGAATCATGGCCTGAAGAGCGCGTTCAAAATCATGCATGA
GATCACCGGCTCCAAAGAGGATTTCATTGTTGCCGATCACACCCAAATGAATACCCCGATTGGTGGTGGT
CCGGTGCACGTGCCGGAGTACCACCACATTACGTATCATGTTACCCTGTCTAAAGACGTCACCGATCACC
GTGACCATTTGAACATTGTTGAGGTGATCAAGGCAGTTGACCTGGAGACGTACCGCTAGAAGTTGTCTCC
TCCTGCACTGACTGACTGATACAATCGATTTCTGGATCCGCAGGCCTCTGCTAGCTTGACTGACTGAGAT
ACAGCGTACCTTCAGCTCACAGACATGATAAGATACATTGATGAGTTTGGACAAACCACAACTAGAATGC
AGTGAAAAAAATGCTTTATTTGTGAAATTTGTGATGCTATTGCTTTATTTGTAACCATTATAAGCTGCAA
TAAACAAGTTAACAACAACAATTGCATTCATTTTATGTTTCAGGTTCAGGGGGAGGTGTGGGAGGTTTTT
TAAAGCAAGTAAAACCTCTACAAATGTGGTATTGGCCCATCTCTATCGGTATCGTAGCATAACCCCTTGG
GGCCTCTAAACGGGTCTTGAGGGGTTTTTTGTGCCCCTCGGGCCGGATTGCTATCTACCGGCATTGGCGC
AGAAAAAAATGCCTGATGCGACGCTGCGCGTCTTATACTCCCACATATGCCAGATTCAGCAACGGATACG
GCTTCCCCAACTTGCCCACTTCCATACGTGTCCTCCTTACCAGAAATTTATCCTTAAGGTCGTCAGCTAT
CCTGCAGGCGATCTCTCGATTTCGATCAAGACATTCCTTTAATGGTCTTTTCTGGACACCACTAGGGGTC
AGAAGTAGTTCATCAAACTTTCTTCCCTCCCTAATCTCATTGGTTACCTTGGGCTATCGAAACTTAATTA
AGGAAGATGCCAGGAAGATACTTAACAGGGAAGTGAGAGGGCCGCGGCAAAGCCGTTTTTCCATAGGCTC
CGCCCCCCTGACAAGCATCACGAAATCTGACGCTCAAATCAGTGGTGGCGAAACCCGACAGGACTATAAA
GATACCAGGCGTTTCCCCCTGGCGGCTCCCTCGTGCGCTCTCCTGTTCCTGCCTTTCGGTTTACCGGTGT
CATTCCGCTGTTATGGCCGCGTTTGTCTCATTCCACGCCTGACACTCAGTTCCGGGTAGGCAGTTCGCTC
CAAGCTGGACTGTATGCACGAACCCCCCGTTCAGTCCGACCGCTGCGCCTTATCCGGTAACTATCGTCTT
GAGTCCAACCCGGAAAGACATGCAAAAGCACCACTGGCAGCAGCCACTGGTAATTGATTTAGAGGAGTTA
GTCTTGAAGTCATGCGCCGGTTAAGGCTAAACTGAAAGGACAAGTTTTGGTGACTGCGCTCCTCCAAGCC
AGTTACCTCGGTTCAAAGAGTTGGTAGCTCAGAGAACCTTCGAAAAACCGCCCTGCAAGGCGGTTTTTTC
GTTTTCAGAGCAAGAGATTACGCGCAGACCAAAACGATCTCAAGAAGATCATCTTATTAAGGGGTCTGAC
GCTCAGTGGAACGAAAAATTTGGTGGTATTTAAATTTCCGAACTCTCCAAGGCCCTCGTCGGAAAATCTT
CAAACCTTTCGTCCGATCCATCTTGCAGGCTACCTCTCGAACGAACTATCGCAAGTCTCTTGGCCGGCCT
TGCGCCTTGGCTATTGCTTGGCAGCGCCTATCGCCAGGTATTACTCCAATCCCGAATATCCGAGATCGGG
ATCACCCGAGAGAAGTTCAACCTACATCCTCAATCCCGATCTATCCGAGATCCGAGGAATATCGAAATCG
GGGCGCGCCTGGTGTACCGAGAACGATCCTCTCAGTGCGAGTCTCGACGATCCATATCGTTGCTTGGCAG
TCAGCCAGTCGGAATCCAGCTTGGGACCCAGGAAGTCCAATCGTCAGATATTGTACTCAAGCCTGGTCAC
GGCAGCGTACCGATCTGTTTAAACCTAGATATTGATAGTCTGATCGGTCAACGTATAATCGAGTCCTAGC
TTTTGCAAACATCTATCAAGAGACAGGATCAGCAGGAGGCTTTCGCATGAGTATTCAACATTTCCGTGTC
GCCCTTATTCCCTTTTTTGCGGCATTTTGCCTTCCTGTTTTTGCTCACCCAGAAACGCTGGTGAAAGTAA
AAGATGCTGAAGATCAGTTGGGTGCGCGAGTGGGTTACATCGAACTGGATCTCAACAGCGGTAAGATCCT
TGAGAGTTTTCGCCCCGAAGAACGCTTTCCAATGATGAGCACTTTTAAAGTTCTGCTATGTGGCGCGGTA
TTATCCCGTATTGACGCCGGGCAAGAGCAACTCGGTCGCCGCATACACTATTCTCAGAATGACTTGGTTG
AGTATTCACCAGTCACAGAAAAGCATCTTACGGATGGCATGACAGTAAGAGAATTATGCAGTGCTGCCAT
AACCATGAGTGATAACACTGCGGCCAACTTACTTCTGACAACGATTGGAGGACCGAAGGAGCTAACCGCT
TTTTTGCACAACATGGGGGATCATGTAACTCGCCTTGATCGTTGGGAACCGGAGCTGAATGAAGCCATAC
CAAACGACGAGCGTGACACCACGATGCCTGTAGCAATGGCAACAACCTTGCGTAAACTATTAACTGGCGA
ACTACTTACTCTAGCTTCCCGGCAACAGTTGATAGACTGGATGGAGGCGGATAAAGTTGCAGGACCACTT
CTGCGCTCGGCCCTTCCGGCTGGCTGGTTTATTGCTGATAAATCTGGAGCCGGTGAGCGTGGGTCTCGCG
GTATCATTGCAGCACTGGGGCCAGATGGTAAGCCCTCCCGTATCGTAGTTATCTACACGACGGGGAGTCA
GGCAACTATGGATGAACGAAATAGACAGATCGCTGAGATAGGTGCCTCACTGATTAAGCATTGGTAACCG
ATTCTAGGTGCATTGGCGCAGAAAAAAATGCCTGATGCGACGCTGCGCGTCTTATACTCCCACATATGCC
AGATTCAGCAACGGATACGGCTTCCCCAACTTGCCCACTTCCATACGTGTCCTCCTTACCAGAAATTTAT
CCTTAAGATCCCGAATCGTTTAAACTCGACTCTGGCTCTATCGAATCTCCGTCGTTTCGAGCTTACGCGA
ACAGCCGTGGCGCTCATTTGCTCGTCGGGCATCGAATCTCGTCAGCTATCGTCAGCTTACCTTTTTGGCA
Features (pLannotate 1.2.2; 20 found; start..end, strand, type, name):
     18..89      +  misc_feature   5' β-globin insulator: insulator upstream of the human β-globin locus (Farrell et al., 2002)
     94..140     -  terminator     T7 terminator: transcription terminator for bacteriophage T7 RNA polymerase
    158..206     -  polyA_signal   poly(A) signal: synthetic polyadenylation signal
    241..289     +  polyA_signal   poly(A) signal: synthetic polyadenylation signal
    303..394     +  misc_feature   pause site: RNA polymerase II transcriptional pause signal from the human α2 globin gene
    401..478     +  promoter       lacIq promoter: lacI (mutant); In the lacIq allele, a single base change in the promoter boosts expression of the lacI gene about 10-fold.
    479..1561    +  CDS            lacI: lac repressor; lacI; The lac repressor binds to the lac operator to inhibit transcription in E. coli. This inhibition can be relieved by adding lactose or isopropyl-β-D-thiogalactopyranoside (IPTG).
   1603..1620    +  promoter       tet promoter (fragment): E. coli promoter for tetracycline efflux protein gene
   1616..1717    -  CDS            yciV (fragment): RNAAM_ECOLI - Also known as trpH From Escherichia coli (strain K12).
   1793..1822    +  promoter       trc promoter: strong E. coli promoter; hybrid between the trp and lac UV5 promoters
   1830..1846    +  protein_bind   lac operator: The lac repressor binds to the lac operator to inhibit transcription in E. coli. This inhibition can be relieved by adding lactose or isopropyl-β-D-thiogalactopyranoside (IPTG). lac repressor encoded by lacI
   1878..2573    +  CDS            phiYFP: phiYFP is a basic (constitutively fluorescent) yellow fluorescent protein published in 2004, derived from Phialidium sp. SL-2003.
   2689..2810    -  polyA_signal   SV40 poly(A) signal: SV40 polyadenylation signal
   2833..2902    -  CDS            large T antigen (fragment): large T antigen from SV40 (simian virus 40)
   2925..2971    +  terminator     T7 terminator: transcription terminator for bacteriophage T7 RNA polymerase
   3001..3137    +  terminator     rrnG terminator: transcription terminator from the E. coli ribosomal RNA rrnG operon (Albrechtsen et al., 1991)
   3182..3253    +  misc_feature   3' β-globin insulator: insulator downstream of the human β-globin locus (Farrell et al., 2002)
   3348..3893    -  rep_origin     p15A ori: Plasmids containing the medium-copy-number p15A origin of replication can be propagated in E. coli cells that contain a second plasmid with the ColE1 origin.
   4457..5317    +  CDS            AmpR: β-lactamase; bla; confers resistance to ampicillin, carbenicillin, and related antibiotics
   5330..5466    +  terminator     rrnG terminator: transcription terminator from the E. coli ribosomal RNA rrnG operon (Albrechtsen et al., 1991)
