[The description below was written by a language model from this plasmid's Addgene catalogue record and pLannotate feature annotations shown in this document.]
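Description:
pSF-p15A-trc-YFP is a bacterial expression plasmid built on the Oxgene pSF-pA-PromMCS-KrYFP backbone, in which the original pUC origin was replaced with the p15A origin. This gives a low to medium copy number in E. coli and compatibility with a second plasmid carrying a ColE1-type origin. Selection is by ampicillin through the AmpR β-lactamase gene, which is followed by an rrnG terminator. The catalogue lists a total size of 5618 bp, while the sequenced record behind the feature table is 5,600 nt, a small discrepancy the record does not explain.

The payload is a yellow fluorescent protein, catalogued as "Kringle YFP" and annotated from the sequence as phiYFP, a constitutively fluorescent protein derived from Phialidium sp. It is driven by the trc promoter, a strong trp/lacUV5 hybrid, with a lac operator immediately downstream. The plasmid also carries lacI under the lacIq promoter, so the lac repressor is supplied in cis, keeping transcription off until it is relieved by IPTG or lactose. Downstream of the reporter lie T7 and rrnG transcription terminators.

The modular pSF backbone also contributes β-globin insulators flanking the cassette, synthetic and SV40 poly(A) signals, and an RNA polymerase II pause site. These are mammalian-oriented elements with no expected role in bacterial expression. Short annotated fragments (tet promoter, yciV, SV40 large T antigen) appear to be partial matches rather than functional parts.

The associated publication's title indicates the plasmid belongs to a study comparing how expression system components affect recombinant protein production in E. coli BL21, with YFP fluorescence presumably serving as the readout.
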