Addgene plasmid #186569: pSF-p15A-trc- YFP
Purpose: p15A ori, lacI, Ptrc promoter, AmpR. Kringle YFP (Yellow Fluorescence Protein) expression
Depositing lab: Teresa de Diego Puente. Depositing organization: Universidad de Murcia. Publication: Impact of the Expression System on Recombinant Protein Production in Escherichia coli BL21. Lozano Terol G, Gallego-Jara J, Sola Martinez RA, Martinez Vivancos A, Canovas Diaz M, de Diego Puente T. Front Microbiol. 2021 Jun 21;12:682001. doi: 10.3389/fmicb.2021.682001. eCollection 2021. PubMed 34234760.
Backbone
  Vector backbone: pSF-pA-PromMCS-KrYFP
  Backbone manufacturer: Oxgene
  Backbone size w/o insert (bp): 4613
  Total vector size (bp): 5618
  Modifications to backbone: PUC changed to p15A
  Vector type: Bacterial Expression
Growth in bacteria
  Bacterial resistance: Ampicillin, 100 μg/mL
  Growth temperature: 37°C
  Growth strain: DH5alpha
  Copy number: Low Copy
Gene/Insert
  Gene/Insert name: YFP (alt name: Kringle YFP (Yellow Fluorescence Protein))
  Insert size (bp): 705
  Promoter: trc promoter
  Cloning method: Unknown
  Sequencing primers: 5′ AATAGGCTGTCCCCAGTGC; 3′ TGTATCAGTCAGTCAGTGCA
Terms and licenses: Academic/Nonprofit Terms; Industry Terms: Not Available to Industry
How to cite: pSF-p15A-trc- YFP was a gift from Teresa de Diego Puente (Addgene plasmid # 186569 ; http://n2t.net/addgene:186569 ; RRID:Addgene_186569)
